>Addgene plasmid #194179 | pCMV6-MPP8-W80A-10xHis | addgene full sequence | sequence record 382022 | Addgene NGS Result
AACAAAATATTAACGCTTACAATTTCCATTCGCCATTCAGGCTGCGCAACTGTTGGGAAGGGCGATCGGT
GCGGGCCTCTTCGCTATTACGCCAGCTGGCGAAAGGGGGATGTGCTGCAAGGCGATTAAGTTGGGTAACG
CCAGGGTTTTCCCAGTCACGACGTTGTAAAACGACGGCCAGTGCCAAGCTGATCTATACATTGAATCAAT
ATTGGCAATTAGCCATATTAGTCATTGGTTATATAGCATAAATCAATATTGGCTATTGGCCATTGCATAC
GTTGTATCTATATCATAATATGTACATTTATATTGGCTCATGTCCAATATGACCGCCATGTTGACATTGA
TTATTGACTAGTTATTAATAGTAATCAATTACGGGGTCATTAGTTCATAGCCCATATATGGAGTTCCGCG
TTACATAACTTACGGTAAATGGCCCGCCTGGCTGACCGCCCAACGACCCCCGCCCATTGACGTCAATAAT
GACGTATGTTCCCATAGTAACGCCAATAGGGACTTTCCATTGACGTCAATGGGTGGAGTATTTACGGTAA
ACTGCCCACTTGGCAGTACATCAAGTGTATCATATGCCAAGTCCGCCCCCTATTGACGTCAATGACGGTA
AATGGCCCGCCTGGCATTATGCCCAGTACATGACCTTACGGGACTTTCCTACTTGGCAGTACATCTACGT
ATTAGTCATCGCTATTACCATGGTGATGCGGTTTTGGCAGTACACCAATGGGCGTGGATAGCGGTTTGAC
TCACGGGGATTTCCAAGTCTCCACCCCATTGACGTCAATGGGAGTTTGTTTTGGCACCAAAATCAACGGG
ACTTTCCAAAATGTCGTAATAACCCCGCCCCGTTGACGCAAATGGGCGGTAGGCGTGTACGGTGGGAGGT
CTATATAAGCAGAGCTCGTTTAGTGAACCGTCAGAATTTTGTAATACGACTCACTATAGGGCGGCCGGGA
ATTCGTCGACTGGATCCAGTACCGAGGAGATCTGCGCCGCGATCGCCATGGAGCAGGTTGCGGAGGGAGC
AAGGGTGACCGCAGTCCCTGTGTCAGCTGCCGACAGCACTGAGGAGTTGGCCGAAGTCGAAGAAGGAGTT
GGAGTAGTGGGCGAAGATAATGACGCAGCCGCGAGAGGAGCGGAGGCCTTTGGCGACAGTGAGGAGGACG
GAGAGGATGTGTTCGAGGTGGAGAAGATCCTGGACATGAAGACCGAGGGGGGTAAAGTTCTTTACAAAGT
TCGCGCGAAAGGCTATACATCGGATGATGATACCTGGGAGCCCGAGATTCACCTGGAGGACTGTAAAGAA
GTGCTTCTTGAATTTAGGAAGAAAATTGCAGAGAACAAAGCCAAAGCAGTCAGGAAGGATATTCAGAGAC
TATCCTTAAATAACGACATATTTGAGGCGAACTCTGATAGCGATCAGCAAAGTGAGACAAAAGAAGATAC
TTCCCCAAAGAAGAAAAAGAAAAAATTGAGGCAGAGAGAAGAGAAAAGCCCAGATGATCTGAAAAAGAAA
AAAGCAAAGGCCGGGAAGCTAAAAGACAAGTCCAAACCAGACCTGGAGAGCTCCTTGGAAAGTTTAGTTT
TTGATTTAAGGACAAAGAAAAGAATTTCTGAAGCCAAAGAAGAACTAAAGGAGTCCAAAAAGCCCAAAAA
AGATGAAGTAAAAGAAACAAAAGAATTAAAGAAAGTTAAAAAGGGTGAAATAAGAGATTTAAAGACGAAA
ACAAGAGAAGATCCCAAAGAAAATAGAAAAACAAAAAAAGAAAAATTTGTCGAATCCCAGGTGGAATCTG
AATCAAGTGTACTTAATGATTCTCCCTTTCCAGAGGATGACAGTGAAGGGCTACATTCCGACAGCAGAGA
AGAGAAACAAAACACTAAAAGTGCAAGAGAGAGAGCAGGGCAGGACATGGGGCTGGAGCATGGCTTTGAG
AAGCCCCTAGACAGTGCCATGAGTGCTGAGGAGGATACCGATGTCAGAGGCAGGAGGAAAAAGAAGACCC
CGAGAAAGGCTGAGGACACTAGAGAGAACAGGAAGCTAGAGAACAAGAACGCTTTCTTAGAGAAGAAAAC
TGTGCCTAAAAAGCAGAGGAATCAAGACAGAAGCAAAAGTGCTGCAGAGTTAGAGAAGCTGATGCCTGTA
TCTGCCCAAACGCCAAAGGGCCGGAGGTTGAGCGGGGAAGAGAGAGGCCTCTGGTCCACGGACTCAGCCG
AGGAGGACAAAGAAACCAAAAGAAATGAATCCAAAGAAAAATATCAGAAAAGGCATGATTCTGACAAGGA
AGAAAAAGGCAGAAAAGAGCCAAAAGGATTAAAGACACTTAAGGAAATCAGAAATGCATTTGATTTATTT
AAATTAACTCCAGAAGAAAAAAATGATGTTTCTGAGAATAATCGGAAAAGGGAAGAAATACCACTGGATT
TTAAAACCATAGACGATCACAAAACCAAGGAAAACAAACAGTCACTTAAAGAAAGGAGAAACACCAGAGA
CGAAACGGATACTTGGGCATACATTGCTGCAGAAGGTGATCAGGAGGTTTTAGACAGCGTGTGCCAAGCA
GATGAGAATTCAGATGGCAGGCAGCAGATTCTGAGTTTGGGCATGGACCTGCAGTTGGAATGGATGAAGT
TGGAAGATTTCCAAAAGCACCTTGATGGGAAAGATGAGAATTTTGCTGCAACAGATGCAATTCCAAGTAA
TGTGTTAAGGGATGCTGTGAAAAATGGGGATTATATTACTGTAAAAGTTGCACTTAATTCAAATGAAGAA
TATAACCTGGACCAAGAGGATTCCAGTGGAATGACACTGGTGATGCTTGCCGCCGCCGGAGGGCAGGACG
ACCTCCTGCGACTCCTCATCACAAAAGGCGCGAAAGTGAACGGTCGGCAGAAGAACGGGACCACCGCCCT
CATTCATGCTGCAGAGAAGAACTTTTTAACAACAGTGGCTATTCTTTTGGAAGCAGGAGCTTTTGTAAAT
GTCCAGCAAAGCAATGGTGAGACTGCACTGATGAAGGCCTGTAAAAGAGGAAATTCAGACATCGTACGAC
TCGTAATTGAATGTGGAGCTGACTGCAATATTTTGTCAAAGCACCAGAATAGTGCCCTGCACTTTGCGAA
GCAGTCTAACAATGTGCTTGTGTACGACTTGCTGAAGAACCATTTAGAGACACTTTCAAGAGTAGCAGAA
GAGACAATAAAGGATTACTTTGAAGCTCGCCTTGCTCTGCTAGAACCAGTTTTTCCAATCGCATGTCATC
GACTCTGTGAGGGTCCAGATTTTTCAACAGATTTCAATTACAAACCCCCACAGAACATACCAGAAGGCTC
TGGCATCCTGCTGTTTATCTTCCATGCAAACTTTTTGGGTAAAGAAGTTATTGCTCGGCTCTGTGGACCG
TGTAGTGTACAAGCTGTAGTTCTGAATGATAAATTTCAGCTTCCTGTTTTTCTGGACAGTCATTTTGTTT
ACTCATTCAGCCCTGTTGCAGGTCCCAATAAACTCTTCATAAGGTTGACAGAAGCACCCTCTGCCAAGGT
TAAGTTGCTAATAGGTGCATACAGAGTGCAGCTGCAGGGGGGTGGAGGCTCTCACCATCACCACCATCAT
CACCACCATCACTAAACGGCCGGCCGCGGTCATAGCTGTTTCCTGAACAGATCCCGGGTGGCATCCCTGT
GACCCCTCCCCAGTGCCTCTCCTGGCCCTGGAAGTTGCCACTCCAGTGCCCACCAGCCTTGTCCTAATAA
AATTAAGTTGCATCATTTTGTCTGACTAGGTGTCCTTCTATAATATTATGGGGTGGAGGGGGGTGGTATG
GAGCAAGGGGCAAGTTGGGAAGACAACCTGTAGGGCCTGCGGGGTCTATTGGGAACCAAGCTGGAGTGCA
GTGGCACAATCTTGGCTCACTGCAATCTCCGCCTCCTGGGTTCAAGCGATTCTCCTGCCTCAGCCTCCCG
AGTTGTTGGGATTCCAGGCATGCATGACCAGGCTCAGCTAATTTTTGTTTTTTTGGTAGAGACGGGGTTT
CACCATATTGGCCAGGCTGGTCTCCAACTCCTAATCTCAGGTGATCTACCCACCTTGGCCTCCCAAATTG
CTGGGATTACAGGCGTGAACCACTGCTCCCTTCCCTGTCCTTCTGATTTTAAAATAACTATACCAGCAGG
AGGACGTCCAGACACAGCATAGGCTACCTGGCCATGCCCAACCGGTGGGACATTTGAGTTGCTTGCTTGG
CACTGTCCTCTCATGCGTTGGGTCCACTCAGTAGATGCCTGTTGAATTGGGTACGCGGCCAGCGGCGAGC
GGTATCAGCTCACTCAAAGGCGGTAATACGGTTATCCACAGAATCAGGGGATAACGCAGGAAAGAACATG
TGAGCAAAAGGCCAGCAAAAGGCCAGGAACCGTAAAAAGGCCGCGTTGCTGGCGTTTTTCCATAGGCTCC
GCCCCCCTGACGAGCATCACAAAAATCGACGCTCAAGTCAGAGGTGGCGAAACCCGACAGGACTATAAAG
ATACCAGGCGTTTCCCCCTGGAAGCTCCCTCGTGCGCTCTCCTGTTCCGACCCTGCCGCTTACCGGATAC
CTGTCCGCCTTTCTCCCTTCGGGAAGCGTGGCGCTTTCTCATAGCTCACGCTGTAGGTATCTCAGTTCGG
TGTAGGTCGTTCGCTCCAAGCTGGGCTGTGTGCACGAACCCCCCGTTCAGCCCGACCGCTGCGCCTTATC
CGGTAACTATCGTCTTGAGTCCAACCCGGTAAGACACGACTTATCGCCACTGGCAGCAGCCACTGGTAAC
AGGATTAGCAGAGCGAGGTATGTAGGCGGTGCTACAGAGTTCTTGAAGTGGTGGCCTAACTACGGCTACA
CTAGAAGAACAGTATTTGGTATCTGCGCTCTGCTGAAGCCAGTTACCTTCGGAAAAAGAGTTGGTAGCTC
TTGATCCGGCAAACAAACCACCGCTGGTAGCGGTGGTTTTTTTGTTTGCAAGCAGCAGATTACGCGCAGA
AAAAAAGGATCTCAAGAAGATCCTTTGATCTTTTCTACGGGGTCTGACGCTCAGTGGAACGAAAACTCAC
GTTAAGGGATTTTGGTCATGAGATTATCAAAAAGGATCTTCACCTAGATCCTTTTAAATTAAAAATGAAG
TTTTAAATCAATCTAAAGTATATATGAGTAACCTGAGGCTATGGCAGGGCCTGCCGCCCCGACGTTGGCT
GCGAGCCCTGGGCCTTCACCCGAACTTGGGGGGTGGGGTGGGGAAAAGGAAGAAACGCGGGCGTATTGGC
CCCAATGGGGTCTCGGTGGGGTATCGACAGAGTGCCAGCCCTGGGACCGAACCCCGCGTTTATGAACAAA
CGACCCAACACCGTGCGTTTTATTCTGTCTTTTTATTGCCGTCATAGCGCGGGTTCCTTCCGGTATTGTC
TCCTTCCGTGTTTCAGTTAGCCTCCCCCTAGGGTGGGCGAAGAACTCCAGCATGAGATCCCCGCGCTGGA
GGATCATCCAGCCGGCGTCCCGGAAAACGATTCCGAAGCCCAACCTTTCATAGAAGGCGGCGGTGGAATC
GAAATCTCGTGATGGCAGGTTGGGCGTCGCTTGGTCGGTCATTTCGAACCCCAGAGTCCCGCTCAGAAGA
ACTCGTCAAGAAGGCGATAGAAGGCGATGCGCTGCGAATCGGGAGCGGCGATACCGTAAAGCACGAGGAA
GCGGTCAGCCCATTCGCCGCCAAGCTCTTCAGCAATATCACGGGTAGCCAACGCTATGTCCTGATAGCGA
TCCGCCACACCCAGCCGGCCACAGTCGATGAATCCAGAAAAGCGGCCATTTTCCACCATGATATTCGGCA
AGCAGGCATCGCCATGGGTCACGACGAGATCCTCGCCGTCGGGCATGCTCGCCTTGAGCCTGGCGAACAG
TTCGGCTGGCGCGAGCCCCTGATGCTCTTCGTCCAGATCATCCTGATCGACAAGACCGGCTTCCATCCGA
GTACGTGCTCGCTCGATGCGATGTTTCGCTTGGTGGTCGAATGGGCAGGTAGCCGGATCAAGCGTATGCA
GCCGCCGCATTGCATCAGCCATGATGGATACTTTCTCGGCAGGAGCAAGGTGAGATGACAGGAGATCCTG
CCCCGGCACTTCGCCCAATAGCAGCCAGTCCCTTCCCGCTTCAGTGACAACGTCGAGCACAGCTGCGCAA
GGAACGCCCGTCGTGGCCAGCCACGATAGCCGCGCTGCCTCGTCTTGCAGTTCATTCAGGGCACCGGACA
GGTCGGTCTTGACAAAAAGAACCGGGCGCCCCTGCGCTGACAGCCGGAACACGGCGGCATCAGAGCAGCC
GATTGTCTGTTGTGCCCAGTCATAGCCGAATAGCCTCTCCACCCAAGCGGCCGGAGAACCTGCGTGCAAT
CCATCTTGTTCAATCATGCGAAACGATCCTCATCCTGTCTCTTGATCGATCTTTGCAAAAGCCTAGGCCT
CCAAAAAAGCCTCCTCACTACTTCTGGAATAGCTCAGAGGCCGAGGCGGCCTCGGCCTCTGCATAAATAA
AAAAAATTAGTCAGCCATGGGGCGGAGAATGGGCGGAACTGGGCGGAGTTAGGGGCGGGATGGGCGGAGT
TAGGGGCGGGACTATGGTTGCTGACTAATTGAGATGCATGCTTTGCATACTTCTGCCTGCTGGGGAGCCT
GGGGACTTTCCACACCTGGTTGCTGACTAATTGAGATGCATGCTTTGCATACTTCTGCCTGCTGGGGAGC
CTGGGGACTTTCCACACCCTAACTGACACACATTCCACAGCTGGTTCTTTCCGCCTCAGGACTCTTCCTT
TTTCAATATTATTGAAGCATTTATCAGGGTTATTGTCTCATGAGCGGATACATATTTGAATGTATTTAGA
AAAATAAACAAATAGGGGTTCCGCGCACATTTCCCCGAAAAGTGCCACCTG
[124 nt withheld, positions 6982-7105]
C
[91 nt withheld, positions 7107-7197]
A
[49 nt withheld, positions 7199-7247]
CCTTTGACGTTGGAGTCCACGTTCTTT
[37 nt withheld, positions 7275-7311]
ACCCTATCTCGGTCTATTCTTTTGATTTATAAGGGATTTTGCCGATTTCGGCCTATTGGTTAAAAAATGA
GCTGATTTAACAAAAATTTAACGCGAATTTT
Features (pLannotate 1.2.2; 15 found; start..end, strand, type, name):
      1..25      +  rep_origin     M13 ori (fragment): M13 bacteriophage origin of replication; arrow indicates direction of (+) strand synthesis
     29..183     -  CDS            lacZα (fragment): LacZα fragment of β-galactosidase; lacZ fragment
    343..722     +  enhancer       CMV enhancer: human cytomegalovirus immediate early enhancer
    724..923     +  promoter       CMV promoter: human cytomegalovirus (CMV) immediate early promoter
    952..970     +  promoter       T7 promoter: promoter for bacteriophage T7 RNA polymerase
   1028..3607    +  CDS            MPHOSPH8: MPP8_HUMAN - Also known as MPP8. Experimental evidence at protein level: Swiss-Prot protein existence level 1. Heterochromatin component that specifically recognizes and binds methylated 'Lys-9' of histone H3 (H3K9me) and promotes recruitment of proteins that mediate epigenetic repression (PubMed:20871592, PubMed:26022416). Mediates recruitment of the HUSH complex to H3K9me3 sites: the HUSH complex is recruited to genomic loci rich in H3K9me3 and is required to maintain transcriptional silencing by promoting recruitment of SETDB1, a histone methyltransferase that mediates further deposition of
   3696..4318    +  polyA_signal   hGH poly(A) signal: human growth hormone polyadenylation signal
   4467..5055    -  rep_origin     ori: high-copy-number ColE1/pMB1/pBR322/pUC origin of replication
   5277..5293    +  polyA_signal   bGH poly(A) signal (fragment): bovine growth hormone polyadenylation signal
   5384..5431    -  polyA_signal   HSV TK poly(A) signal: herpes simplex virus thymidine kinase polyadenylation signal (Cole and Stacy, 1985)
   5490..5642    -  CDS            ble (fragment): BLE_KLEPN - Experimental evidence at protein level: Swiss-Prot protein existence level 1. Binding protein with a strong affinity to the bleomycin family of antibiotics. Binds to CL990; an antimitotic-antibiotic compound. From Klebsiella pneumoniae.
   5663..6457    -  CDS            NeoR/KanR: aminoglycoside phosphotransferase from Tn5; aph(3')-II (or nptII); confers resistance to neomycin, kanamycin, and G418 (Geneticin®)
   6492..6849    -  promoter       SV40 promoter: SV40 enhancer and early promoter
   6851..6955    -  promoter       AmpR promoter: bla
   6982..7410    +  rep_origin     f1 ori (sequence partly withheld): f1 bacteriophage origin of replication; arrow indicates direction of (+) strand synthesis
