[The description below was written by a language model from this plasmid's Addgene catalogue record and pLannotate feature annotations shown in this document.]
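Description:
pCMV6-MPP8-W80A-10xHis is a 7.4 kb mammalian expression plasmid built on the pCMV6 backbone that drives production of a His-tagged point mutant of human MPHOSPH8 (MPP8). It is maintained in E. coli at high copy through a ColE1/pUC-type origin and selected with kanamycin. The resistance gene is the Tn5 aminoglycoside phosphotransferase (NeoR/KanR), placed behind tandem AmpR (bacterial) and SV40 early (mammalian) promoters and followed by an HSV TK polyadenylation signal. This arrangement lets the same marker confer kanamycin resistance in bacteria and G418 resistance in transfected mammalian cells. An f1 origin is also present, along with short remnants of lacZα, an M13 origin, ble and a bGH poly(A) signal that appear to be backbone leftovers rather than functional parts.

The expression cassette consists of the human CMV immediate early enhancer and promoter, a T7 promoter that could support in vitro transcription, the MPHOSPH8 coding sequence, and a human growth hormone polyadenylation signal. MPP8 is a heterochromatin protein that binds methylated H3K9 and recruits the HUSH complex to H3K9me3-rich loci to maintain transcriptional silencing. The W80A substitution lies within the chromodomain; the record does not state its functional consequence. The 10xHis tag is catalogued as N-terminal, although the name places it after the gene and the feature table does not annotate the tag, so its position cannot be confirmed here. The construct is suited to expressing the mutant protein in mammalian cells and to affinity capture through the His tag, and it was deposited with a study of a triplex-forming lncRNA that interacts with the HUSH complex.
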