Addgene plasmid #194179: pCMV6-MPP8-W80A-10xHis
Purpose: Expresses MPP8-W80A_10xHis
Depositing lab: Ralf Brandes & Matthias Leisegang. Depositing organization: Goethe-Universitaet Frankfurt am Main. Publication: HIF1alpha-AS1 is a DNA:DNA:RNA triplex-forming lncRNA interacting with the HUSH complex. Leisegang MS, Bains JK, Seredinski S, Oo JA, Krause NM, Kuo CC, Gunther S, Senturk Cetin N, Warwick T, Cao C, Boos F, Izquierdo Ponce J, Haydar S, Bednarz R, Valasarajan C, Fuhrmann DC, Preussner J, Looso M, Pullamsetti SS, Schulz MH, Jonker HRA, Richter C, Rezende F, Gilsbach R, Pfluger-Muller B, Wittig I, Grummt I, Ribarska T, Costa IG, Schwalbe H, Brandes RP. Nat Commun. 2022 Nov 2;13(1):6563. doi: 10.1038/s41467-022-34252-2. PubMed 36323673.
Backbone
  Vector backbone: pCMV6
  Vector type: Mammalian Expression
Growth in bacteria
  Bacterial resistance: Kanamycin, 50 μg/mL
  Growth temperature: 37°C
  Growth strain: DH5alpha
  Copy number: High Copy
Gene/Insert
  Gene/Insert name: MPHOSPH8 (alt name: M-Phase Phosphoprotein, Mpp8)
  Species: H. sapiens (human)
  Mutation: MPP8-W80A inside chromo domain
  Entrez Gene: MPHOSPH8 (a.k.a. HSMPP8, TWA3, mpp8)
  Promoter: CMV
  Tag / fusion protein: 10xHis (N terminal on insert)
  Cloning method: Restriction Enzyme; 5′ cloning site Unknown (unknown if destroyed)
Terms and licenses: Academic/Nonprofit Terms; Industry Terms: Not Available to Industry
How to cite: pCMV6-MPP8-W80A-10xHis was a gift from Ralf Brandes & Matthias Leisegang (Addgene plasmid # 194179 ; http://n2t.net/addgene:194179 ; RRID:Addgene_194179)
